>Addgene plasmid #191720 | AiP13038 - pAAV-AiE0743m_3xC2-minBG-SYFP2-WPRE3-BGHpA (Alias: CN3038) | addgene full sequence | sequence record 376667 | Addgene NGS Result
CCTGCAGGCAGCTGCGCGCTCGCTCGCTCACTGAGGCCGCCCGGGCGTCGGGCGACCTTTGGTCGCCCGG
CCTCAGTGAGCGAGCGAGCGCGCAGAGAGGGAGTGGCCAACTCCATCACTAGGGGTTCCTGCGGCCGCAC
GCGTAGCAGCAGCTAGTAGTACATACAAAGAAATAGAAAACATGAAGACCAGGGGAGTTTAATTATATGG
TTGCAAAAATGGTTCAACATTGCAAAGTTGTTAATACTCAGTGGATGGGGAGGGAGCTGTGCAATTATCT
CCACAGGTACAGAAAAGGCACTTAGTAAAATGTAGCCAACTCTTTGGCTTCTAAAAAAGGAGAAAATGGT
TTACAAAAACAAGCCTCCCTGGATGCTTCCTTAATTTGTTCTTAGCAGCAGCTAGTAGTACATACAAAGA
AATAGAAAACATGAAGACCAGGGGAGTTTAATTATATGGTTGCAAAAATGGTTCAACATTGCAAAGTTGT
TAATACTCAGTGGATGGGGAGGGAGCTGTGCAATTATCTCCACAGGTACAGAAAAGGCACTTAGTAAAAT
GTAGCCAACTCTTTGGCTTCTAAAAAAGGAGAAAATGGTTTACAAAAACAAGCCTCCCTGGATGCTTCCT
TAATTTGTTCTTAGCAGCAGCTAGTAGTACATACAAAGAAATAGAAAACATGAAGACCAGGGGAGTTTAA
TTATATGGTTGCAAAAATGGTTCAACATTGCAAAGTTGTTAATACTCAGTGGATGGGGAGGGAGCTGTGC
AATTATCTCCACAGGTACAGAAAAGGCACTTAGTAAAATGTAGCCAACTCTTTGGCTTCTAAAAAAGGAG
AAAATGGTTTACAAAAACAAGCCTCCCTGGATGCTTCCTTAATTTGTTCTTGAGCTCGGGCTGGGCATAA
AAGTCAGGGCAGAGCCATCTATTGCTTACATTTGCTTCTGGGATCCAGATCTTTCGAAGCTAGCGCTACC
GGTCGCCACCATGGTGAGCAAGGGCGAGGAGCTGTTCACCGGGGTGGTGCCCATCCTGGTCGAGCTGGAC
GGCGACGTAAACGGCCACAAGTTCAGCGTGTCCGGCGAGGGCGAGGGCGATGCCACCTACGGCAAGCTGA
CCCTGAAGCTGATCTGCACCACCGGCAAGCTGCCCGTGCCCTGGCCCACCCTCGTGACCACCCTGGGCTA
CGGCGTGCAGTGCTTCGCCCGCTACCCCGACCACATGAAGCAGCACGACTTCTTCAAGTCCGCCATGCCC
GAAGGCTACGTCCAGGAGCGCACCATCTTCTTCAAGGACGACGGCAACTACAAGACCCGCGCCGAGGTGA
AGTTCGAGGGCGACACCCTGGTGAACCGCATCGAGCTGAAGGGCATCGACTTCAAGGAGGACGGCAACAT
CCTGGGGCACAAGCTGGAGTACAACTACAACAGCCACAACGTCTATATCACCGCCGACAAGCAGAAGAAC
GGCATCAAGGCCAACTTCAAGATCCGCCACAACATCGAGGACGGCGGCGTGCAGCTCGCCGACCACTACC
AGCAGAACACCCCCATCGGCGACGGCCCCGTGCTGCTGCCCGACAACCACTACCTGAGCTACCAGTCCAA
GCTGAGCAAAGACCCCAACGAGAAGCGCGATCACATGGTCCTGCTGGAGTTCGTGACCGCCGCCGGGATC
ACTCTCGGCATGGACGAGCTGTACAAGTAAGTCGACGGCGCGCCGCGGCCGCGAATTCGATATCATAATC
AACCTCTGGATTACAAAATTTGTGAAAGATTGACTGGTATTCTTAACTATGTTGCTCCTTTTACGCTATG
TGGATACGCTGCTTTAATGCCTTTGTATCATGCTATTGCTTCCCGTATGGCTTTCATTTTCTCCTCCTTG
TATAAATCCTGGTTAGTTCTTGCCACGGCGGAACTCATCGCCGCCTGCCTTGCCCGCTGCTGGACAGGGG
CTCGGCTGTTGGGCACTGACAATTCCGTGGCTCGAGAGATCTTCGACTGTGCCTTCTAGTTGCCAGCCAT
CTGTTGTTTGCCCCTCCCCCGTGCCTTCCTTGACCCTGGAAGGTGCCACTCCCACTGTCCTTTCCTAATA
AAATGAGGAAATTGCATCGCATTGTCTGAGTAGGTGTCATTCTATTCTGGGGGGTGGGGTGGGGCAGGAC
AGCAAGGGGGAGGATTGGGAAGACAATAGCAGGCATGAGATCTCACGTGCGGACCGAGCGGCCGCAGGAA
CCCCTAGTGATGGAGTTGGCCACTCCCTCTCTGCGCGCTCGCTCGCTCACTGAGGCCGGGCGACCAAAGG
TCGCCCGACGCCCGGGCTTTGCCCGGGCGGCCTCAGTGAGCGAGCGAGCGCGCAGCTGCCTGCAGGGGCG
CCTGATGCGGTATTTTCTCCTTACGCATCTGTGCGGTATTTCACACCGCATA
[95 nt withheld, positions 2433-2527]
T
[46 nt withheld, positions 2529-2574]
C
[141 nt withheld, positions 2576-2716]
CCTTTGACGTTGGAGTCCACGTTCTTT
[37 nt withheld, positions 2744-2780]
ACTCTATCTCGGGCTATTCTTTTGATTTATAAGGGATTTTGCCGATTTCGGTCTATTGGTTAAAAAATGA
GCTGATTTAACAAAAATTTAACGCGAATTTTAACAAAATATTAACGTTTACAATTTTATGGTGCACTCTC
AGTACAATCTGCTCTGATGCCGCATAGTTAAGCCAGCCCCGACACCCGCCAACACCCGCTGACGCGCCCT
GACGGGCTTGTCTGCTCCCGGCATCCGCTTACAGACAAGCTGTGACCGTCTCCGGGAGCTGCATGTGTCA
GAGGTTTTCACCGTCATCACCGAAACGCGCGAGACGAAAGGGCCTCGTGATACGCCTATTTTTATAGGTT
AATGTCATGATAATAATGGTTTCTTAGACGTCAGGTGGCACTTTTCGGGGAAATGTGCGCGGAACCCCTA
TTTGTTTATTTTTCTAAATACATTCAAATATGTATCCGCTCATGAGACAATAACCCTGATAAATGCTTCA
ATAATATTGAAAAAGGAAGAGTATGAGTATTCAACATTTCCGTGTCGCCCTTATTCCCTTTTTTGCGGCA
TTTTGCCTTCCTGTTTTTGCTCACCCAGAAACGCTGGTGAAAGTAAAAGATGCTGAAGATCAGTTGGGTG
CACGAGTGGGTTACATCGAACTGGATCTCAACAGCGGTAAGATCCTTGAGAGTTTTCGCCCCGAAGAACG
TTTTCCAATGATGAGCACTTTTAAAGTTCTGCTATGTGGCGCGGTATTATCCCGTATTGACGCCGGGCAA
GAGCAACTCGGTCGCCGCATACACTATTCTCAGAATGACTTGGTTGAGTACTCACCAGTCACAGAAAAGC
ATCTTACGGATGGCATGACAGTAAGAGAATTATGCAGTGCTGCCATAACCATGAGTGATAACACTGCGGC
CAACTTACTTCTGACAACGATCGGAGGACCGAAGGAGCTAACCGCTTTTTTGCACAACATGGGGGATCAT
GTAACTCGCCTTGATCGTTGGGAACCGGAGCTGAATGAAGCCATACCAAACGACGAGCGTGACACCACGA
TGCCTGTAGCAATGGCAACAACGTTGCGCAAACTATTAACTGGCGAACTACTTACTCTAGCTTCCCGGCA
ACAATTAATAGACTGGATGGAGGCGGATAAAGTTGCAGGACCACTTCTGCGCTCGGCCCTTCCGGCTGGC
TGGTTTATTGCTGATAAATCTGGAGCCGGTGAGCGTGGGTCTCGCGGTATCATTGCAGCACTGGGGCCAG
ATGGTAAGCCCTCCCGTATCGTAGTTATCTACACGACGGGGAGTCAGGCAACTATGGATGAACGAAATAG
ACAGATCGCTGAGATAGGTGCCTCACTGATTAAGCATTGGTAACTGTCAGACCAAGTTTACTCATATATA
CTTTAGATTGATTTAAAACTTCATTTTTAATTTAAAAGGATCTAGGTGAAGATCCTTTTTGATAATCTCA
TGACCAAAATCCCTTAACGTGAGTTTTCGTTCCACTGAGCGTCAGACCCCGTAGAAAAGATCAAAGGATC
TTCTTGAGATCCTTTTTTTCTGCGCGTAATCTGCTGCTTGCAAACAAAAAAACCACCGCTACCAGCGGTG
GTTTGTTTGCCGGATCAAGAGCTACCAACTCTTTTTCCGAAGGTAACTGGCTTCAGCAGAGCGCAGATAC
CAAATACTGTTCTTCTAGTGTAGCCGTAGTTAGGCCACCACTTCAAGAACTCTGTAGCACCGCCTACATA
CCTCGCTCTGCTAATCCTGTTACCAGTGGCTGCTGCCAGTGGCGATAAGTCGTGTCTTACCGGGTTGGAC
TCAAGACGATAGTTACCGGATAAGGCGCAGCGGTCGGGCTGAACGGGGGGTTCGTGCACACAGCCCAGCT
TGGAGCGAACGACCTACACCGAACTGAGATACCTACAGCGTGAGCTATGAGAAAGCGCCACGCTTCCCGA
AGGGAGAAAGGCGGACAGGTATCCGGTAAGCGGCAGGGTCGGAACAGGAGAGCGCACGAGGGAGCTTCCA
GGGGGAAACGCCTGGTATCTTTATAGTCCTGTCGGGTTTCGCCACCTCTGACTTGAGCGTCGATTTTTGT
GATGCTCGTCAGGGGGGCGGAGCCTATGGAAAAACGCCAGCAACGCGGCCTTTTTACGGTTCCTGGCCTT
TTGCTGGCCTTTTGCTCACATGT
Features (pLannotate 1.2.2; 14 found; start..end, strand, type, name):
     12..39      +  repeat_region  AAV2 ITR (fragment): inverted terminal repeat of adeno-associated virus serotype 2 inverted
     68..95      +  repeat_region  AAV2 ITR (fragment): inverted terminal repeat of adeno-associated virus serotype 2 inverted
    991..1707    +  CDS            SYFP2: SYFP2 is a basic (constitutively fluorescent) yellow fluorescent protein published in 2006, derived from Aequorea victoria. It is reported to be a very rapidly-maturing monomer with moderate acid sensitivity.
   1747..1904    +  misc_feature   WPRE (fragment): woodchuck hepatitis virus posttranscriptional regulatory element
   1910..1990    +  misc_feature   WPRE (fragment): woodchuck hepatitis virus posttranscriptional regulatory element
   2007..2118    +  polyA_signal   bGH poly(A) signal: bovine growth hormone polyadenylation signal
   2236..2376    +  repeat_region  AAV2 ITR: inverted terminal repeat of adeno-associated virus serotype 2 inverted
   2381..2432    -  misc_feature   bom (fragment): basis of mobility region from pBR322
   2451..2906    +  rep_origin     f1 ori (sequence partly withheld): f1 bacteriophage origin of replication; arrow indicates direction of (+) strand synthesis
   2907..2956    -  misc_feature   bom (fragment): basis of mobility region from pBR322
   3058..3093    -  CDS            rop (fragment): Rop protein, which maintains plasmids at low copy number; rop
   3188..3292    +  promoter       AmpR promoter: bla
   3293..4153    +  CDS            AmpR: β-lactamase; bla; confers resistance to ampicillin, carbenicillin, and related antibiotics
   4324..4912    +  rep_origin     ori: high-copy-number ColE1/pMB1/pBR322/pUC origin of replication
