[The description below was written by a language model from this plasmid's Addgene catalogue record and pLannotate feature annotations shown in this document.]
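Description:
AiP13038 - pAAV-AiE0743m_3xC2-minBG-SYFP2-WPRE3-BGHpA (alias CN3038) is a recombinant AAV transfer plasmid of about 5 kb, built to produce enhancer-driven AAV vectors for cell-type-specific labelling in the brain. The bacterial portion carries a high-copy ColE1/pUC-type origin, an ampicillin resistance gene (β-lactamase with its own promoter) and an f1 phage origin, along with small remnants of pBR322 bom and rop sequence. The expression cassette is flanked by AAV2 inverted terminal repeats, which direct replication and packaging of the intervening DNA into AAV capsids. The annotation detects the right ITR in full but only short fragments of the left one. This is common for these repeat-rich, recombination-prone elements and fits with the use of a stability-oriented cloning strain.

The payload is SYFP2, a rapidly maturing monomeric yellow fluorescent protein derived from Aequorea victoria. According to the construct name, expression is controlled by the enhancer AiE0743m in a "3xC2" configuration, which likely means three concatenated copies of a core segment, placed ahead of a minimal beta-globin promoter (minBG). These regulatory parts are not annotated in the feature table, but they presumably occupy the unannotated region upstream of the SYFP2 coding sequence. Downstream lie two WPRE fragments, consistent with the shortened WPRE3 element that boosts transcript stability and expression while saving packaging space, followed by the bovine growth hormone polyadenylation signal.

The stated purpose is expression of SYFP2 in cholinergic neurons of the striatum and lateral septum. The construct belongs to an enhancer AAV toolbox for accessing striatal cell types, and the record notes a PHP.eB-serotype viral preparation.
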