Addgene plasmid #191720: AiP13038 - pAAV-AiE0743m_3xC2-minBG-SYFP2-WPRE3-BGHpA (Alias: CN3038)
Purpose: AI plasmid ALIAS: AiP13038. Expression of SYFP2 (yellow fluorescent protein) in striatal and lateral septum cholinergic neurons
Depositing lab: Allen Institute for Brain Science & Jonathan Ting. Depositing organization: Allen Institute. Publication: Enhancer AAV toolbox for accessing and perturbing striatal cell types and circuits. Hunker AC, Wirthlin ME, Gill G, Johansen NJ, Hooper M, Omstead V, Vargas S, Lerma MN, Taskin N, Weed N, Laird WD, Bishaw YM, Bendrick JL, Gore BB, Ben-Simon Y, Opitz-Araya X, Martinez RA, Way SW, Thyagarajan B, Otto S, Sanchez REA, Alexander JR, Amaya A, Amster A, Arbuckle J, Ayala A, Baker PM, Barcelli T, Barta S, Bertagnolli D, Bielstein C, Bishwakarma P, Bowlus J, Boyer G, Brouner K, Casian B, Casper T, Chakka AB, Chakrabarty R, Chong P, Clark M, Colbert K, Daniel S, Dawe T, Departee M, DiValentin P, Donadio NP, Dotson NI, Dwivedi D, Egdorf T, Fliss T, Gary A, Goldy J, Grasso C, Groce EL, Gudsnuk K, Han W, Haradon Z, Hastings S, Helback O, Ho WV, Huang C, Johnson T, Jones DL, Juneau Z, Kenney J, Leibly M, Li S, Liang E, Loeffler H, Lusk NA, Madigan Z, Malloy J, Malone J, McCue R, Melchor J, Mich JK, Moosman S, Morin E, Naidoo R, Newman D, Ngo K, Nguyen K, Oster AL, Ouellette B, Oyama AA, Pena N, Pham T, Phillips E, Pom C, Potekhina L, Ransford S, Ray PL, Reding M, Rette DF, Reynoldson C, Rimorin C, Sigler AR, Rocha DB, Ronellenfitch K, Ruiz A, Sawyer L, Sevigny JP, Shapovalova NV, Shepard N, Shulga L, Soliman S, Staats B, Taormina MJ, Tieu M, Wang Y, Wilkes J, Wood T, Zhou T, Williford A, Dee N, Mollenkopf T, Ng L, Esposito L, Kalmbach BE, Yao S, Ariza J, Collman F, Mufti S, Smith K, Waters J, Ersing I, Patrick M, Zeng H, Lein ES, Kojima Y, Horwitz G, Owen SF, Levi BP, Daigle TL, Tasic B, Bakken TE, Ting JT. Neuron. 2025 May 21;113(10):1507-1524.e17. doi: 10.1016/j.neuron.2025.04.035. PubMed 40403704.
Backbone
  Vector backbone: rAAV
  Vector type: AAV
Growth in bacteria
  Bacterial resistance: Ampicillin, 100 μg/mL
  Growth temperature: 30°C
  Growth strain: NEB Stable
  Copy number: High Copy
Gene/Insert
  Gene/Insert name: SYFP2
  Species: Other
  Mutation: none
  Cloning method: Restriction Enzyme; 5′ cloning site Unknown (unknown if destroyed)
Terms and licenses: Academic/Nonprofit Terms; Industry Terms: Not Available to Industry
Depositor comments: Allen Institute plasmid ALIAS: AiP13038 This work supported by NIH BRAIN Initiative grant UF1MH128339
How to cite: AiP13038 - pAAV-AiE0743m_3xC2-minBG-SYFP2-WPRE3-BGHpA (Alias: CN3038) was a gift from Allen Institute for Brain Science & Jonathan Ting (Addgene plasmid # 191720 ; http://n2t.net/addgene:191720 ; RRID:Addgene_191720) For viral preps, please replace (Addgene plasmid # 191720) in the above sentence with: (Addgene viral prep # 191720-PHPeB)
